Addgene plasmid #40042: pEGFP-C1 hSlp4-a W118S
Depositing lab: Fernando Martin-Belmonte. Depositing organization: Centro de Biologia Molecular Severo Ochoa. Publication: Synaptotagmin-like proteins control the formation of a single apical membrane domain in epithelial cells. Galvez-Santisteban M, Rodriguez-Fraticelli AE, Bryant DM, Vergarajauregui S, Yasuda T, Banon-Rodriguez I, Bernascone I, Datta A, Spivak N, Young K, Slim CL, Brakeman PR, Fukuda M, Mostov KE, Martin-Belmonte F. Nat Cell Biol. 2012 Jul 22. doi: 10.1038/ncb2541. PubMed 22820376.
Backbone
  Vector backbone: pEGFP-C1
  Backbone manufacturer: Clontech
  Backbone size w/o insert (bp): 4700
  Total vector size (bp): 6700
  Vector type: Mammalian Expression
  Selectable markers: Neomycin (select with G418)
Growth in bacteria
  Bacterial resistance: Kanamycin, 50 μg/mL
  Growth temperature: 37°C
  Growth strain: DH5alpha
  Copy number: High Copy
Gene/Insert
  Gene/Insert name: hSlp4-a W118S (alt names: Synaptotagmin-like protein 4-a; Slp4-a W118S; Granuphilin)
  Species: H. sapiens (human)
  Insert size (bp): 2025
  Mutation: Tryptophane 118 to Serine
  GenBank ID: NM_080737
  Entrez Gene: SYTL4 (a.k.a. SLP4)
  Promoter: CMV promoter
  Tag / fusion protein: EGFP (N terminal on backbone)
  Cloning method: Restriction Enzyme; 5′ cloning site EcoRI (not destroyed); 3′ cloning site BamHI (not destroyed)
  Sequencing primers: 5′ CATGGTCCTGCTGGAGTTCG; 3′ GATGAGTTTGGACAAACCACAAC
Resource information
  A portion of this plasmid was derived from a plasmid made by: Open Biosystems cDNA clone
Terms and licenses: Academic/Nonprofit Terms; Industry Terms: Not Available to Industry
How to cite: pEGFP-C1 hSlp4-a W118S was a gift from Fernando Martin-Belmonte (Addgene plasmid # 40042 ; http://n2t.net/addgene:40042 ; RRID:Addgene_40042)
