[The description below was written by a language model from this plasmid's Addgene catalogue record.]
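Description:
pEGFP-C1 hSlp4-a W118S is a mammalian expression plasmid built on the Clontech pEGFP-C1 backbone (about 4.7 kb), giving a total size of roughly 6.7 kb. It is maintained as a high-copy plasmid in E. coli under kanamycin selection. The same backbone provides neomycin resistance, so transfected mammalian cells can be selected with G418 to obtain stable lines. No feature table accompanies the record, so elements such as the origin of replication and polyadenylation signals are not itemised.

The insert is a roughly 2 kb human cDNA for synaptotagmin-like protein 4-a (Slp4-a, also called granuphilin, encoded by SYTL4). It was derived in part from a commercial cDNA clone and placed between the EcoRI and BamHI sites of the polylinker, both of which remain intact. Transcription is driven by the CMV promoter, a strong constitutive promoter in most mammalian cell types. Because pEGFP-C1 places its cloning sites downstream of the EGFP coding sequence, the protein is produced as a fusion with EGFP at its N terminus, which allows its localisation to be followed by fluorescence microscopy.

The coding sequence carries a point mutation replacing tryptophan 118 with serine. The record does not state the functional consequence of this substitution. The associated publication concerns the role of synaptotagmin-like proteins in forming a single apical membrane domain in epithelial cells. The construct therefore most plausibly serves as a mutant counterpart to wild-type GFP-Slp4-a in studies of epithelial polarity and lumen formation.
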