>Addgene plasmid #40042 | pEGFP-C1 hSlp4-a W118S | addgene partial sequence | sequence record 54519 | EGFP-C 5'-CATGGTCCTGCTGGAGTTCGTG-3'
TCCGGACTCAGATCTATGTCGGAGTTACTGGACCTTTCTTTTCTGTCTGAGGAGGAAAAGGATTTGATTC
TCAGTGTTCTACAGCGAGATGAAGAGGTCCGGAAAGCAGATGAGAAAAGGATTAGGCGACTAAAGAATGA
GTTACTGGAGATAAAAAGGAAAGGGGCCAAGAGGGGCAGCCAACACTACAGTGATCGGACCTGTGCCCGG
TGCCAGGAGAGCCTGGGCCGTTTGAGTCCCAAAACCAATACTTGTCGGGGTTGTAATCACCTGGTGTGTC
GGGACTGCCGCATACAGGAAAGCAATGGTACCTGGAGGTGCAAGGTGTGCGCCAAGGAAATAGAGTTGAA
GAAAGCAACTGGGGACTCGTTTTATGACCAGAAAGTGAATCGCTTTGCTTACCGCACAGGTAGTGAGATA
ATCAGGATGTCCCTGCGCCACAAACCTGCAGTGAGTAAAAGAGAGACAGTGGGACAGTCCCTCCTTCATC
AGACACAGATGGGTGACATCTGGCCAGGAAGAAAGATCATTCAGGAGCGGCAGAAGGAGCCCAGTGTGCT
ATTTGAAGTGCCAAAGCTGAAAAGTGGAAAGAGTGCATTGGAAGCTGAGAGTGAGAGTCTGGATAGCTTC
ACAGCTGACTCGGATAGCACCTCCAGGAGAGACTCTCTGGATAAATCTGGCCTCTTTCCAGAATGGAAGA
AGATGTCTGCTCCCAAATCTCAAGTAGAAAAGGAAACTCAGCCTGGAGGTCAAAATGTGGTATTTGTGGA
TG
